Addgene plasmid #67170: pCRISPaint-3xFlag
Purpose: CRISPaint universal donor for flag fusion tagging
Depositing lab: Veit Hornung. Depositing organization: Universitaetsklinikum Bonn. Publication: CRISPaint allows modular base-specific gene tagging using a ligase-4-dependent mechanism. Schmid-Burgk JL, Honing K, Ebert TS, Hornung V. Nat Commun. 2016 Jul 28;7:12338. doi: 10.1038/ncomms12338. PubMed 27465542.
Backbone
  Vector backbone: pCRISPaint
  Backbone manufacturer: Veit Hornung group
Growth in bacteria
  Bacterial resistance: Ampicillin, 100 μg/mL
  Growth temperature: 30°C
  Growth strain: DH10B
  Copy number: High Copy
Gene/Insert
  Gene/Insert name: 3xFlag
  Species: Synthetic
Terms and licenses: Academic/Nonprofit Terms; Industry Terms: Not Available to Industry
Depositor comments: please check ip situation sequence with: TTCGCTATTACGCCAGCTGGCGA
How to cite: pCRISPaint-3xFlag was a gift from Veit Hornung (Addgene plasmid # 67170 ; http://n2t.net/addgene:67170 ; RRID:Addgene_67170)
