[The description below was written by a language model from this plasmid's Addgene catalogue record and pLannotate feature annotations shown in this document.]
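Description:
pCRISPaint-3xFlag is a compact (2,400 bp) universal donor plasmid from the CRISPaint gene-tagging system, built on the pCRISPaint backbone and intended for appending a FLAG epitope tag to endogenous genes. It is propagated in E. coli as a high-copy plasmid using a ColE1/pUC-type origin of replication, with selection through the β-lactamase gene (AmpR) driven by its native bla promoter. Short remnants of a pBR322 bom region and a lacZα fragment are also annotated; these are backbone leftovers with no evident functional role in the construct.

The payload is a synthetic 3xFlag coding segment followed by the bovine growth hormone polyadenylation signal. The automated annotation picks up only a short FLAG fragment rather than the full triple repeat, which probably reflects the limits of the annotation tool on repeated or variant tag units. No promoter is annotated upstream of the tag, and no mammalian selection marker or homology arms appear in the feature table. This fits the CRISPaint concept named in the record: a homology-independent, ligase-4-dependent approach in which a generic donor is integrated at a nuclease-induced break in the target gene. The tag is then expressed from the endogenous promoter as an in-frame C-terminal fusion, with the bGH signal terminating the transcript. The donor's own nuclease target site and frame-selection elements are not annotated in the table, so their position cannot be stated from this record. The plasmid is typically used for FLAG tagging of endogenous proteins for detection or immunoprecipitation.
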