Features (pLannotate 1.2.2; 7 found; start..end, strand, type, name):
     19..607     -  rep_origin     ori: high-copy-number ColE1/pMB1/pBR322/pUC origin of replication
    778..1638    -  CDS            AmpR: β-lactamase; bla; confers resistance to ampicillin, carbenicillin, and related antibiotics
   1639..1743    -  promoter       AmpR promoter: bla
   1761..1810    +  misc_feature   bom (fragment): basis of mobility region from pBR322
   1816..1973    -  CDS            lacZα (fragment): LacZα fragment of β-galactosidase; lacZ fragment
   2096..2116    +  CDS            FLAG (fragment): FLAG® epitope tag, followed by an enterokinase cleavage site
   2144..2368    +  polyA_signal   bGH poly(A) signal: bovine growth hormone polyadenylation signal
>Addgene plasmid #67170 | pCRISPaint-3xFlag | depositor full sequence | sequence record 123169 | pCRISPaint-3xFlag sequence 2400 bps
GGCCGCGTTGCTGGCGTTTTTCCATAGGCTCCGCCCCCCTGACGAGCATCACAAAAATCGACGCTCAAGT
CAGAGGTGGCGAAACCCGACAGGACTATAAAGATACCAGGCGTTTCCCCCTGGAAGCTCCCTCGTGCGCT
CTCCTGTTCCGACCCTGCCGCTTACCGGATACCTGTCCGCCTTTCTCCCTTCGGGAAGCGTGGCGCTTTC
TCATAGCTCACGCTGTAGGTATCTCAGTTCGGTGTAGGTCGTTCGCTCCAAGCTGGGCTGTGTGCACGAA
CCCCCCGTTCAGCCCGACCGCTGCGCCTTATCCGGTAACTATCGTCTTGAGTCCAACCCGGTAAGACACG
ACTTATCGCCACTGGCAGCAGCCACTGGTAACAGGATTAGCAGAGCGAGGTATGTAGGCGGTGCTACAGA
GTTCTTGAAGTGGTGGCCTAACTACGGCTACACTAGAAGAACAGTATTTGGTATCTGCGCTCTGCTGAAG
CCAGTTACCTTCGGAAAAAGAGTTGGTAGCTCTTGATCCGGCAAACAAACCACCGCTGGTAGCGGTGGTT
TTTTTGTTTGCAAGCAGCAGATTACGCGCAGAAAAAAAGGATCTCAAGAAGATCCTTTGATCTTTTCTAC
GGGGTCTGACGCTCAGTGGAACGAAAACTCACGTTAAGGGATTTTGGTCATGAGATTATCAAAAAGGATC
TTCACCTAGATCCTTTTAAATTAAAAATGAAGTTTTAAATCAATCTAAAGTATATATGAGTAAACTTGGT
CTGACAGTTACCAATGCTTAATCAGTGAGGCACCTATCTCAGCGATCTGTCTATTTCGTTCATCCATAGT
TGCCTGACTCCCCGTCGTGTAGATAACTACGATACGGGAGGGCTTACCATCTGGCCCCAGTGCTGCAATG
ATACCGCGAGACCCACGCTCACCGGCTCCAGATTTATCAGCAATAAACCAGCCAGCCGGAAGGGCCGAGC
GCAGAAGTGGTCCTGCAACTTTATCCGCCTCCATCCAGTCTATTAATTGTTGCCGGGAAGCTAGAGTAAG
TAGTTCGCCAGTTAATAGTTTGCGCAACGTTGTTGCCATTGCTACAGGCATCGTGGTGTCACGCTCGTCG
TTTGGTATGGCTTCATTCAGCTCCGGTTCCCAACGATCAAGGCGAGTTACATGATCCCCCATGTTGTGCA
AAAAAGCGGTTAGCTCCTTCGGTCCTCCGATCGTTGTCAGAAGTAAGTTGGCCGCAGTGTTATCACTCAT
GGTTATGGCAGCACTGCATAATTCTCTTACTGTCATGCCATCCGTAAGATGCTTTTCTGTGACTGGTGAG
TACTCAACCAAGTCATTCTGAGAATAGTGTATGCGGCGACCGAGTTGCTCTTGCCCGGCGTCAATACGGG
ATAATACCGCGCCACATAGCAGAACTTTAAAAGTGCTCATCATTGGAAAACGTTCTTCGGGGCGAAAACT
CTCAAGGATCTTACCGCTGTTGAGATCCAGTTCGATGTAACCCACTCGTGCACCCAACTGATCTTCAGCA
TCTTTTACTTTCACCAGCGTTTCTGGGTGAGCAAAAACAGGAAGGCAAAATGCCGCAAAAAAGGGAATAA
GGGCGACACGGAAATGTTGAATACTCATACTCTTCCTTTTTCAATATTATTGAAGCATTTATCAGGGTTA
TTGTCTCATGAGCGGATACATATTTGAATGTATTTAGAAAAATAAACAAATAGGGGTTCCGCGCACATTT
CCCCGAAAAGTGCGGTGTGAAATACCGCACAGATGCGTAAGGAGAAAATACCGCATCAGGCGCCATTCGC
CATTCAGGCTGCGCAACTGTTGGGAAGGGCGATCGGTGCGGGCCTCTTCGCTATTACGCCAGCTGGCGAA
AGGGGGATGTGCTGCAAGGCGATTAAGTTGGGTAACGCCAGGGTTTTCCCAGTCACGACGTTGTAAAACG
ACGGCCAGTGAATTCGAGCTCGGTACCTAATGATAGCTAGCGGGCCAGTACCCAAAAAGCGGGGGGTCTG
GTGGCAGTGGAGGGGGATCCGACTACAAGGACCACGACGGCGACTACAAGGACCACGACATCGACTACAA
GGACGACGACGACAAGTAAGCGGCCGCCGCTGATCAGCCTCGACTGTGCCTTCTAGTTGCCAGCCATCTG
TTGTTTGCCCCTCCCCCGTGCCTTCCTTGACCCTGGAAGGTGCCACTCCCACTGTCCTTTCCTAATAAAA
TGAGGAAATTGCATCGCATTGTCTGAGTAGGTGTCATTCTATTCTGGGGGGTGGGGTGGGGCAGGACAGC
AAGGGGGAGGATTGGGAAGACAATAGCAGGCATGCTGGGGATGCGGTGGGCTCTATGGACGCGTCAGCAA
AAGGCCAGGAACCGTAAAAA
