>Addgene plasmid #67170 | pCRISPaint-3xFlag | addgene partial sequence | sequence record 123166 | BGH-rev 5'-TAGAAGGCACAGTCGAGG-3'
TCGTCCTTGTAGTCGATGTCGTGGTCCTTGTAGTCGCCGTCGTGGTCCTTGTAGTCGGATCCCCCTCCAC
TGCCACCAGACCCCCCGCTTTTTGGGTACTGGCCCGCTAGCTATCATTAGGTACCGAGCTCGAATTCACT
GGCCGTCGTTTTACAACGTCGTGACTGGGAAAACCCTGGCGTTACCCAACTTAATCGCCTTGCAGCACAT
CCCCCTTTCGCCAGCTGGCGTAATAGCGAAGAGGCCCGCACCGATCGCCCTTCCCAACAGTTGCGCAGCC
TGAATGGCGAATGGCGCCTGATGCGGTATTTTCTCCTTACGCATCTGTGCGGTATTTCACACCGCACTTT
TCGGGGAAATGTGCGCGGAACCCCTATTTGTTTATTTTTCTAAATACATTCAAATATGTATCCGCTCATG
AGACAATAACCCTGATAAATGCTTCAATAATATTGAAAAAGGAAGAGTATGAGTATTCAACATTTCCGTG
TCGCCCTTATTCCCTTTTTTGCGGCATTTTGCCTTCCTGTTTTTGCTCACCCAGAAACGCTGGTGAAAGT
AAAAGATGCTGAAGATCAGTTGGGTGCACGAGTGGGTTACATCGAACTGGATCTCAACAGCGGTAAGATC
CTTGAGAGTTTTCGCCCCGAAGAACGTTTTCCAATGATGAGCACTTTTAAAGTTCTGCTATGTGGCGCGG
