>Addgene plasmid #67170 | pCRISPaint-3xFlag | addgene partial sequence | sequence record 123168 | M13pUC-Fwd 5'-CCCAGTCACGACGTTGTAAAACG-3'
ATAGCTAGCGGGCCAGTACCCAAAAAGCGGGGGGTCTGGTGGCAGTGGAGGGGGATCCGACTACAAGGAC
CACGACGGCGACTACAAGGACCACGACATCGACTACAAGGACGACGACGACAAGTAAGCGGCCGCCGCTG
ATCAGCCTCGACTGTGCCTTCTAGTTGCCAGCCATCTGTTGTTTGCCCCTCCCCCGTGCCTTCCTTGACC
CTGGAAGGTGCCACTCCCACTGTCCTTTCCTAATAAAATGAGGAAATTGCATCGCATTGTCTGAGTAGGT
GTCATTCTATTCTGGGGGGTGGGGTGGGGCAGGACAGCAAGGGGGAGGATTGGGAAGACAATAGCAGGCA
TGCTGGGGATGCGGTGGGCTCTATGGACGCGTCAGCAAAAGGCCAGGAACCGTAAAAAGGCCGCGTTGCT
GGCGTTTTTCCATAGGCTCCGCCCCCCTGACGAGCATCACAAAAATCGACGCTCAAGTCAGAGGTGGCGA
AACCCGACAGGACTATAAAGATACCAGGCGTTTCCCCCTGGAAGCTCCCTCGTGCGCTCTCCTGTTCCGA
CCCTGCCGCTTACCGGATACCTGTCCGCCTTTCTCCCTTCGGGAAGCGTGGCGCTTTCTCATAGCTCACG
CTGTAGGTATCTCAGTTCGGTGTAGGTCGTTCGCTCCAAGCTGGGCTGTGTGCACGAACCCCCCGTTCAG
CCCGACCGCTGCGCCTTATCCGGTAACTATCGTCTTGAGTCCAACCCGGTAAGACACGACTTATCGCCAC
TGGCAGCAGCCACTGGTAACAGGATTAGCAGAGCGAGGTATGTAGGCGGTGCTACAGAGTTCTTGAAGTG
GTGGCCTAACTACGGCTACACTAGAAGAACAGTATTTGGTATCTGCGCTCTGCTGAAGCC
